>Addgene plasmid #103829 | pPHR-EYFP-hHP1β | depositor full sequence | sequence record 196746 | Full Sequence
TAGTTATTAATAGTAATCAATTACGGGGTCATTAGTTCATAGCCCATATATGGAGTTCCGCGTTACATAA
CTTACGGTAAATGGCCCGCCTGGCTGACCGCCCAACGACCCCCGCCCATTGACGTCAATAATGACGTATG
TTCCCATAGTAACGCCAATAGGGACTTTCCATTGACGTCAATGGGTGGAGTATTTACGGTAAACTGCCCA
CTTGGCAGTACATCAAGTGTATCATATGCCAAGTACGCCCCCTATTGACGTCAATGACGGTAAATGGCCC
GCCTGGCATTATGCCCAGTACATGACCTTATGGGACTTTCCTACTTGGCAGTACATCTACGTATTAGTCA
TCGCTATTACCATGGTGATGCGGTTTTGGCAGTACATCAATGGGCGTGGATAGCGGTTTGACTCACGGGG
ATTTCCAAGTCTCCACCCCATTGACGTCAATGGGAGTTTGTTTTGGCACCAAAATCAACGGGACTTTCCA
AAATGTCGTAACAACTCCGCCCCATTGACGCAAATGGGCGGTAGGCGTGTACGGTGGGAGGTCTATATAA
GCAGAGCTGGTTTAGTGAACCGTCAGATCCGCTAGCGCTACCGGACTCAGATCTCGAGGCCACCATGAAG
ATGGACAAAAAGACTATAGTTTGGTTTAGAAGAGACCTAAGGATTGAGGATAATCCTGCATTAGCAGCAG
CTGCTCACGAAGGATCTGTTTTTCCTGTCTTCATTTGGTGTCCTGAAGAAGAAGGACAGTTTTATCCTGG
AAGAGCTTCAAGATGGTGGATGAAACAATCACTTGCTCACTTATCTCAATCCTTGAAGGCTCTTGGATCT
GACCTCACTTTAATCAAAACCCACAACACGATTTCAGCGATCTTGGATTGTATCCGCGTTACCGGTGCTA
CAAAAGTCGTCTTTAACCACCTCTATGATCCTGTTTCGTTAGTTCGGGACCATACCGTAAAGGAGAAGCT
GGTGGAACGTGGGATCTCTGTGCAAAGCTACAATGGAGATCTATTGTATGAACCGTGGGAGATATACTGC
GAAAAGGGCAAACCTTTTACGAGTTTCAATTCTTACTGGAAGAAATGCTTAGATATGTCGATTGAATCCG
TTATGCTTCCTCCTCCTTGGCGGTTGATGCCAATAACTGCAGCGGCTGAAGCGATTTGGGCGTGTTCGAT
TGAAGAACTAGGGCTGGAGAATGAGGCCGAGAAACCGAGCAATGCGTTGTTAACTAGAGCTTGGTCTCCA
GGATGGAGCAATGCTGATAAGTTACTAAATGAGTTCATCGAGAAGCAGTTGATAGATTATGCAAAGAACA
GCAAGAAAGTTGTTGGGAATTCTACTTCACTACTTTCTCCGTATCTCCATTTCGGGGAAATAAGCGTCAG
ACACGTTTTCCAGTGTGCCCGGATGAAACAAATTATATGGGCAAGAGATAAGAACAGTGAAGGAGAAGAA
AGTGCAGATCTTTTTCTTAGGGGAATCGGTTTAAGAGAGTATTCTCGGTATATATGTTTCAACTTCCCGT
TTACTCACGAGCAATCGTTGTTGAGTCATCTTCGGTTTTTCCCTTGGGATGCTGATGTTGATAAGTTCAA
GGCCTGGAGACAAGGCAGGACCGGTTATCCGTTGGTGGATGCCGGAATGAGAGAGCTTTGGGCTACCGGA
TGGATGCATAACAGAATAAGAGTGATTGTTTCAAGCTTTGCTGTGAAGTTTCTTCTCCTTCCATGGAAAT
GGGGAATGAAGTATTTCTGGGATACACTTTTGGATGCTGATTTGGAATGTGACATCCTTGGCTGGCAGTA
TATCTCTGGGAGTATCCCCGATGGCCACGAGCTTGATCGCTTGGACAATCCCGCGTTACAAGGCGCCAAA
TATGACCCAGAAGGTGAGTACATAAGGCAATGGCTTCCCGAGCTTGCGAGATTGCCAACTGAATGGATCC
ATCATCCATGGGACGCTCCTTTAACCGTACTCAAAGCTTCTGGTGTGGAACTCGGAACAAACTATGCGAA
ACCCATTGTAGACATCGACACAGCTCGTGAGCTACTAGCTAAAGCTATTTCAAGAACCCGTGAAGCACAG
ATCATGATCGGAGCAGCAGCCCGGGTCATGGTGAGCAAGGGCGAGGAGCTGTTCACCGGGGTGGTGCCCA
TCCTGGTCGAGCTGGACGGCGACGTAAACGGCCACAAGTTCAGCGTGTCCGGCGAGGGCGAGGGCGATGC
CACCTACGGCAAGCTGACCCTGAAGTTCATCTGCACCACCGGCAAGCTGCCCGTGCCCTGGCCCACCCTC
GTGACCACCTTCGGCTACGGCCTGCAGTGCTTCGCCCGCTACCCCGACCACATGAAGCAGCACGACTTCT
TCAAGTCCGCCATGCCCGAAGGCTACGTCCAGGAGCGCACCATCTTCTTCAAGGACGACGGCAACTACAA
GACCCGCGCCGAGGTGAAGTTCGAGGGCGACACCCTGGTGAACCGCATCGAGCTGAAGGGCATCGACTTC
AAGGAGGACGGCAACATCCTGGGGCACAAGCTGGAGTACAACTACAACAGCCACAACGTCTATATCATGG
CCGACAAGCAGAAGAACGGCATCAAGGTGAACTTCAAGATCCGCCACAACATCGAGGACGGCAGCGTGCA
GCTCGCCGACCACTACCAGCAGAACACCCCCATCGGCGACGGCCCCGTGCTGCTGCCCGACAACCACTAC
CTGAGCTACCAGTCCGCCCTGAGCAAAGACCCCAACGAGAAGCGCGATCACATGGTCCTGCTGGAGTTCG
TGACCGCCGCCGGGATCACTCTCGGCATGGACGAGCTGTACAAGTCCGGAATGGGGAAAAAACAAAACAA
GAAGAAAGTGGAGGAGGTGCTAGAAGAGGAGGAAGAGGAATATGTGGTGGAAAAAGTTCTCGACCGTCGA
GTGGTAAAGGGCAAAGTGGAGTACCTCCTAAAGTGGAAGGGATTCTCAGATGAGGACAACACATGGGAGC
CAGAAGAGAACCTGGATTGCCCCGACCTCATTGCTGAGTTTCTGCAGTCACAGAAAACAGCACATGAGAC
AGATAAATCAGAGGGAGGCAAGCGCAAAGCTGATTCTGATTCTGAAGATAAGGGAGAGGAGAGCAAACCA
AAGAAGAAGAAAGAAGAGTCAGAAAAGCCACGAGGCTTTGCTCGAGGTTTGGAGCCGGAGCGGATTATTG
GAGCTACAGACTCCAGTGGAGAGCTCATGTTCCTGATGAAATGGAAAAACTCTGATGAGGCTGACCTGGT
CCCTGCCAAGGAAGCCAATGTCAAGTGCCCACAGGTTGTCATATCCTTCTATGAGGAAAGGCTGACGTGG
CATTCCTACCCCTCGGAGGATGATGACAAAAAAGATGACAAGAACTAAGGATCCACCGGATCTAGATCAT
AATCAGCCATACCACATTTGTAGAGGTTTTACTTGCTTTAAAAAACCTCCCACACCTCCCCCTGAACCTG
AAACATAAAATGAATGCAATTGTTGTTGTTAACTTGTTTATTGCAGCTTATAATGGTTACAAATAAAGCA
ATAGCATCACAAATTTCACAAATAAAGCATTTTTTTCACTGCATTCTAGTTGTGGTTTGTCCAAACTCAT
CAATGTATCTTAAGGCGTAAATTGTAAGCGTTAATATTTTGTTAAAATTCGCGTTAAATTTTTGTTAAAT
CAGCTCATTTTTTAACCAATAGGCCGAAATCGGCAAAATCCCTTATAAATCAAAAGAATAGACCGAGATA
GGGT
[37 nt withheld, positions 3785-3821]
AAAGAACGTGGACTCCAACGTCAAAGG
[49 nt withheld, positions 3849-3897]
T
[91 nt withheld, positions 3899-3989]
G
[124 nt withheld, positions 3991-4114]
CAGGTGGCACTTTTCGGGGAAATGTGCGCGGAACCCCTATTTGTTTATTTTTCTAAATACATTCAAATAT
GTATCCGCTCATGAGACAATAACCCTGATAAATGCTTCAATAATATTGAAAAAGGAAGAGTCCTGAGGCG
GAAAGAACCAGCTGTGGAATGTGTGTCAGTTAGGGTGTGGAAAGTCCCCAGGCTCCCCAGCAGGCAGAAG
TATGCAAAGCATGCATCTCAATTAGTCAGCAACCAGGTGTGGAAAGTCCCCAGGCTCCCCAGCAGGCAGA
AGTATGCAAAGCATGCATCTCAATTAGTCAGCAACCATAGTCCCGCCCCTAACTCCGCCCATCCCGCCCC
TAACTCCGCCCAGTTCCGCCCATTCTCCGCCCCATGGCTGACTAATTTTTTTTATTTATGCAGAGGCCGA
GGCCGCCTCGGCCTCTGAGCTATTCCAGAAGTAGTGAGGAGGCTTTTTTGGAGGCCTAGGCTTTTGCAAA
GATCGATCAAGAGACAGGATGAGGATCGTTTCGCATGATTGAACAAGATGGATTGCACGCAGGTTCTCCG
GCCGCTTGGGTGGAGAGGCTATTCGGCTATGACTGGGCACAACAGACAATCGGCTGCTCTGATGCCGCCG
TGTTCCGGCTGTCAGCGCAGGGGCGCCCGGTTCTTTTTGTCAAGACCGACCTGTCCGGTGCCCTGAATGA
ACTGCAAGACGAGGCAGCGCGGCTATCGTGGCTGGCCACGACGGGCGTTCCTTGCGCAGCTGTGCTCGAC
GTTGTCACTGAAGCGGGAAGGGACTGGCTGCTATTGGGCGAAGTGCCGGGGCAGGATCTCCTGTCATCTC
ACCTTGCTCCTGCCGAGAAAGTATCCATCATGGCTGATGCAATGCGGCGGCTGCATACGCTTGATCCGGC
TACCTGCCCATTCGACCACCAAGCGAAACATCGCATCGAGCGAGCACGTACTCGGATGGAAGCCGGTCTT
GTCGATCAGGATGATCTGGACGAAGAGCATCAGGGGCTCGCGCCAGCCGAACTGTTCGCCAGGCTCAAGG
CGAGCATGCCCGACGGCGAGGATCTCGTCGTGACCCATGGCGATGCCTGCTTGCCGAATATCATGGTGGA
AAATGGCCGCTTTTCTGGATTCATCGACTGTGGCCGGCTGGGTGTGGCGGACCGCTATCAGGACATAGCG
TTGGCTACCCGTGATATTGCTGAAGAGCTTGGCGGCGAATGGGCTGACCGCTTCCTCGTGCTTTACGGTA
TCGCCGCTCCCGATTCGCAGCGCATCGCCTTCTATCGCCTTCTTGACGAGTTCTTCTGAGCGGGACTCTG
GGGTTCGAAATGACCGACCAAGCGACGCCCAACCTGCCATCACGAGATTTCGATTCCACCGCCGCCTTCT
ATGAAAGGTTGGGCTTCGGAATCGTTTTCCGGGACGCCGGCTGGATGATCCTCCAGCGCGGGGATCTCAT
GCTGGAGTTCTTCGCCCACCCTAGGGGGAGGCTAACTGAAACACGGAAGGAGACAATACCGGAAGGAACC
CGCGCTATGACGGCAATAAAAAGACAGAATAAAACGCACGGTGTTGGGTCGTTTGTTCATAAACGCGGGG
TTCGGTCCCAGGGCTGGCACTCTGTCGATACCCCACCGAGACCCCATTGGGGCCAATACGCCCGCGTTTC
TTCCTTTTCCCCACCCCACCCCCCAAGTTCGGGTGAAGGCCCAGGGCTCGCAGCCAACGTCGGGGCGGCA
GGCCCTGCCATAGCCTCAGGTTACTCATATATACTTTAGATTGATTTAAAACTTCATTTTTAATTTAAAA
GGATCTAGGTGAAGATCCTTTTTGATAATCTCATGACCAAAATCCCTTAACGTGAGTTTTCGTTCCACTG
AGCGTCAGACCCCGTAGAAAAGATCAAAGGATCTTCTTGAGATCCTTTTTTTCTGCGCGTAATCTGCTGC
TTGCAAACAAAAAAACCACCGCTACCAGCGGTGGTTTGTTTGCCGGATCAAGAGCTACCAACTCTTTTTC
CGAAGGTAACTGGCTTCAGCAGAGCGCAGATACCAAATACTGTCCTTCTAGTGTAGCCGTAGTTAGGCCA
CCACTTCAAGAACTCTGTAGCACCGCCTACATACCTCGCTCTGCTAATCCTGTTACCAGTGGCTGCTGCC
AGTGGCGATAAGTCGTGTCTTACCGGGTTGGACTCAAGACGATAGTTACCGGATAAGGCGCAGCGGTCGG
GCTGAACGGGGGGTTCGTGCACACAGCCCAGCTTGGAGCGAACGACCTACACCGAACTGAGATACCTACA
GCGTGAGCTATGAGAAAGCGCCACGCTTCCCGAAGGGAGAAAGGCGGACAGGTATCCGGTAAGCGGCAGG
GTCGGAACAGGAGAGCGCACGAGGGAGCTTCCAGGGGGAAACGCCTGGTATCTTTATAGTCCTGTCGGGT
TTCGCCACCTCTGACTTGAGCGTCGATTTTTGTGATGCTCGTCAGGGGGGCGGAGCCTATGGAAAAACGC
CAGCAACGCGGCCTTTTTACGGTTCCTGGCCTTTTGCTGGCCTTTTGCTCACATGTTCTTTCCTGCGTTA
TCCCCTGATTCTGTGGATAACCGTATTACCGCCATGCAT
Features (pLannotate 1.2.2; 16 found; start..end, strand, type, name):
     61..364     +  enhancer       CMV enhancer: human cytomegalovirus immediate early enhancer
    365..568     +  promoter       CMV promoter: human cytomegalovirus (CMV) immediate early promoter
    591..618     +  misc_feature   MCS (fragment): multiple cloning site
    625..2118    +  CDS            CRY2PHR: N-terminal photolyase homology region of Arabidopsis thaliana cryptochrome 2 binds to CIB1 upon exposure to blue light (Kennedy et al., 2010)
   2128..2844    +  CDS            EYFP: EYFP is a basic (constitutively fluorescent) green/yellow fluorescent protein published in 1996, derived from Aequorea victoria. It is reported to be a very rapidly-maturing weak dimer with high acid sensitivity.
   2851..3405    +  CDS            CBX1: CBX1_HUMAN - Also known as CBX. Experimental evidence at protein level: Swiss-Prot protein existence level 1. Component of heterochromatin. Recognizes and binds histone H3 tails methylated at 'Lys-9', leading to epigenetic repression. Interaction with lamin B receptor (LBR) can contribute to the association of the heterochromatin with the inner nuclear membrane. From Homo sapiens (Human).
   3425..3508    +  CDS            large T antigen (fragment): large T antigen from SV40 (simian virus 40)
   3531..3652    +  polyA_signal   SV40 poly(A) signal: SV40 polyadenylation signal
   3686..4114    -  rep_origin     f1 ori (sequence partly withheld): f1 bacteriophage origin of replication; arrow indicates direction of (+) strand synthesis
   4141..4245    +  promoter       AmpR promoter: bla
   4247..4604    +  promoter       SV40 promoter: SV40 enhancer and early promoter
   4639..5433    +  CDS            NeoR/KanR: aminoglycoside phosphotransferase from Tn5; aph(3')-II (or nptII); confers resistance to neomycin, kanamycin, and G418 (Geneticin®)
   5454..5606    +  CDS            ble (fragment): BLE_KLEPN - Experimental evidence at protein level: Swiss-Prot protein existence level 1. Binding protein with a strong affinity to the bleomycin family of antibiotics. Binds to CL990; an antimitotic-antibiotic compound. From Klebsiella pneumoniae.
   5665..5712    +  polyA_signal   HSV TK poly(A) signal: herpes simplex virus thymidine kinase polyadenylation signal (Cole and Stacy, 1985)
   5803..5819    -  polyA_signal   bGH poly(A) signal (fragment): bovine growth hormone polyadenylation signal
   6041..6629    +  rep_origin     ori: high-copy-number ColE1/pMB1/pBR322/pUC origin of replication
