>Addgene plasmid #103829 | pPHR-EYFP-hHP1β | addgene full sequence | sequence record 199463 | Addgene NGS Result
TTAATAGTAATCAATTACGGGGTCATTAGTTCATAGCCCATATATGGAGTTCCGCGTTACATAACTTACG
GTAAATGGCCCGCCTGGCTGACCGCCCAACGACCCCCGCCCATTGACGTCAATAATGACGTATGTTCCCA
TAGTAACGCCAATAGGGACTTTCCATTGACGTCAATGGGTGGAGTATTTACGGTAAACTGCCCACTTGGC
AGTACATCAAGTGTATCATATGCCAAGTACGCCCCCTATTGACGTCAATGACGGTAAATGGCCCGCCTGG
CATTATGCCCAGTACATGACCTTATGGGACTTTCCTACTTGGCAGTACATCTACGTATTAGTCATCGCTA
TTACCATGGTGATGCGGTTTTGGCAGTACATCAATGGGCGTGGATAGCGGTTTGACTCACGGGGATTTCC
AAGTCTCCACCCCATTGACGTCAATGGGAGTTTGTTTTGGCACCAAAATCAACGGGACTTTCCAAAATGT
CGTAACAACTCCGCCCCATTGACGCAAATGGGCGGTAGGCGTGTACGGTGGGAGGTCTATATAAGCAGAG
CTGGTTTAGTGAACCGTCAGATCCGCTAGCGCTACCGGACTCAGATCTCGAGGCCACCATGAAGATGGAC
AAAAAGACTATAGTTTGGTTTAGAAGAGACCTAAGGATTGAGGATAATCCTGCATTAGCAGCAGCTGCTC
ACGAAGGATCTGTTTTTCCTGTCTTCATTTGGTGTCCTGAAGAAGAAGGACAGTTTTATCCTGGAAGAGC
TTCAAGATGGTGGATGAAACAATCACTTGCTCACTTATCTCAATCCTTGAAGGCTCTTGGATCTGACCTC
ACTTTAATCAAAACCCACAACACGATTTCAGCGATCTTGGATTGTATCCGCGTTACCGGTGCTACAAAAG
TCGTCTTTAACCACCTCTATGATCCTGTTTCGTTAGTTCGGGACCATACCGTAAAGGAGAAGCTGGTGGA
ACGTGGGATCTCTGTGCAAAGCTACAATGGAGATCTATTGTATGAACCGTGGGAGATATACTGCGAAAAG
GGCAAACCTTTTACGAGTTTCAATTCTTACTGGAAGAAATGCTTAGATATGTCGATTGAATCCGTTATGC
TTCCTCCTCCTTGGCGGTTGATGCCAATAACTGCAGCGGCTGAAGCGATTTGGGCGTGTTCGATTGAAGA
ACTAGGGCTGGAGAATGAGGCCGAGAAACCGAGCAATGCGTTGTTAACTAGAGCTTGGTCTCCAGGATGG
AGCAATGCTGATAAGTTACTAAATGAGTTCATCGAGAAGCAGTTGATAGATTATGCAAAGAACAGCAAGA
AAGTTGTTGGGAATTCTACTTCACTACTTTCTCCGTATCTCCATTTCGGGGAAATAAGCGTCAGACACGT
TTTCCAGTGTGCCCGGATGAAACAAATTATATGGGCAAGAGATAAGAACAGTGAAGGAGAAGAAAGTGCA
GATCTTTTTCTTAGGGGAATCGGTTTAAGAGAGTATTCTCGGTATATATGTTTCAACTTCCCGTTTACTC
ACGAGCAATCGTTGTTGAGTCATCTTCGGTTTTTCCCTTGGGATGCTGATGTTGATAAGTTCAAGGCCTG
GAGACAAGGCAGGACCGGTTATCCGTTGGTGGATGCCGGAATGAGAGAGCTTTGGGCTACCGGATGGATG
CATAACAGAATAAGAGTGATTGTTTCAAGCTTTGCTGTGAAGTTTCTTCTCCTTCCATGGAAATGGGGAA
TGAAGTATTTCTGGGATACACTTTTGGATGCTGATTTGGAATGTGACATCCTTGGCTGGCAGTATATCTC
TGGGAGTATCCCCGATGGCCACGAGCTTGATCGCTTGGACAATCCCGCGTTACAAGGCGCCAAATATGAC
CCAGAAGGTGAGTACATAAGGCAATGGCTTCCCGAGCTTGCGAGATTGCCAACTGAATGGATCCATCATC
CATGGGACGCTCCTTTAACCGTACTCAAAGCTTCTGGTGTGGAACTCGGAACAAACTATGCGAAACCCAT
TGTAGACATCGACACAGCTCGTGAGCTACTAGCTAAAGCTATTTCAAGAACCCGTGAAGCACAGATCATG
ATCGGAGCAGCAGCCCGGGTCATGGTGAGCAAGGGCGAGGAGCTGTTCACCGGGGTGGTGCCCATCCTGG
TCGAGCTGGACGGCGACGTAAACGGCCACAAGTTCAGCGTGTCCGGCGAGGGCGAGGGCGATGCCACCTA
CGGCAAGCTGACCCTGAAGTTCATCTGCACCACCGGCAAGCTGCCCGTGCCCTGGCCCACCCTCGTGACC
ACCTTCGGCTACGGCCTGCAGTGCTTCGCCCGCTACCCCGACCACATGAAGCAGCACGACTTCTTCAAGT
CCGCCATGCCCGAAGGCTACGTCCAGGAGCGCACCATCTTCTTCAAGGACGACGGCAACTACAAGACCCG
CGCCGAGGTGAAGTTCGAGGGCGACACCCTGGTGAACCGCATCGAGCTGAAGGGCATCGACTTCAAGGAG
GACGGCAACATCCTGGGGCACAAGCTGGAGTACAACTACAACAGCCACAACGTCTATATCATGGCCGACA
AGCAGAAGAACGGCATCAAGGTGAACTTCAAGATCCGCCACAACATCGAGGACGGCAGCGTGCAGCTCGC
CGACCACTACCAGCAGAACACCCCCATCGGCGACGGCCCCGTGCTGCTGCCCGACAACCACTACCTGAGC
TACCAGTCCGCCCTGAGCAAAGACCCCAACGAGAAGCGCGATCACATGGTCCTGCTGGAGTTCGTGACCG
CCGCCGGGATCACTCTCGGCATGGACGAGCTGTACAAGTCCGGAATGGGGAAAAAACAAAACAAGAAGAA
AGTGGAGGAGGTGCTAGAAGAGGAGGAAGAGGAATATGTGGTGGAAAAAGTTCTCGACCGTCGAGTGGTA
AAGGGCAAAGTGGAGTACCTCCTAAAGTGGAAGGGATTCTCAGATGAGGACAACACATGGGAGCCAGAAG
AGAACCTGGATTGCCCCGACCTCATTGCTGAGTTTCTGCAGTCACAGAAAACAGCACATGAGACAGATAA
ATCAGAGGGAGGCAAGCGCAAAGCTGATTCTGATTCTGAAGATAAGGGAGAGGAGAGCAAACCAAAGAAG
AAGAAAGAAGAGTCAGAAAAGCCACGAGGCTTTGCTCGAGGTTTGGAGCCGGAGCGGATTATTGGAGCTA
CAGACTCCAGTGGAGAGCTCATGTTCCTGATGAAATGGAAAAACTCTGATGAGGCTGACCTGGTCCCTGC
CAAGGAAGCCAATGTCAAGTGCCCACAGGTTGTCATATCCTTCTATGAGGAAAGGCTGACGTGGCATTCC
TACCCCTCGGAGGATGATGACAAAAAAGATGACAAGAACTAAGGATCCACCGGATCTAGATCATAATCAG
CCATACCACATTTGTAGAGGTTTTACTTGCTTTAAAAAACCTCCCACACCTCCCCCTGAACCTGAAACAT
AAAATGAATGCAATTGTTGTTGTTAACTTGTTTATTGCAGCTTATAATGGTTACAAATAAAGCAATAGCA
TCACAAATTTCACAAATAAAGCATTTTTTTCACTGCATTCTAGTTGTGGTTTGTCCAAACTCATCAATGT
ATCTTAAGGCGTAAATTGTAAGCGTTAATATTTTGTTAAAATTCGCGTTAAATTTTTGTTAAATCAGCTC
ATTTTTTAACCAATAGGCCGAAATCGGCAAAATCCCTTATAAATCAAAAGAATAGACCGAGATAGGGT
[37 nt withheld, positions 3779-3815]
AAAGAACGTGGACTCCAACGTCAAAGG
[49 nt withheld, positions 3843-3891]
T
[91 nt withheld, positions 3893-3983]
G
[124 nt withheld, positions 3985-4108]
CAGGTGGCACTTTTCGGGGAAATGTGCGCGGAACCCCTATTTGTTTATTTTTCTAAATACATTCAAATAT
GTATCCGCTCATGAGACAATAACCCTGATAAATGCTTCAATAATATTGAAAAAGGAAGAGTCCTGAGGCG
GAAAGAACCAGCTGTGGAATGTGTGTCAGTTAGGGTGTGGAAAGTCCCCAGGCTCCCCAGCAGGCAGAAG
TATGCAAAGCATGCATCTCAATTAGTCAGCAACCAGGTGTGGAAAGTCCCCAGGCTCCCCAGCAGGCAGA
AGTATGCAAAGCATGCATCTCAATTAGTCAGCAACCATAGTCCCGCCCCTAACTCCGCCCATCCCGCCCC
TAACTCCGCCCAGTTCCGCCCATTCTCCGCCCCATGGCTGACTAATTTTTTTTATTTATGCAGAGGCCGA
GGCCGCCTCGGCCTCTGAGCTATTCCAGAAGTAGTGAGGAGGCTTTTTTGGAGGCCTAGGCTTTTGCAAA
GATCGATCAAGAGACAGGATGAGGATCGTTTCGCATGATTGAACAAGATGGATTGCACGCAGGTTCTCCG
GCCGCTTGGGTGGAGAGGCTATTCGGCTATGACTGGGCACAACAGACAATCGGCTGCTCTGATGCCGCCG
TGTTCCGGCTGTCAGCGCAGGGGCGCCCGGTTCTTTTTGTCAAGACCGACCTGTCCGGTGCCCTGAATGA
ACTGCAAGACGAGGCAGCGCGGCTATCGTGGCTGGCCACGACGGGCGTTCCTTGCGCAGCTGTGCTCGAC
GTTGTCACTGAAGCGGGAAGGGACTGGCTGCTATTGGGCGAAGTGCCGGGGCAGGATCTCCTGTCATCTC
ACCTTGCTCCTGCCGAGAAAGTATCCATCATGGCTGATGCAATGCGGCGGCTGCATACGCTTGATCCGGC
TACCTGCCCATTCGACCACCAAGCGAAACATCGCATCGAGCGAGCACGTACTCGGATGGAAGCCGGTCTT
GTCGATCAGGATGATCTGGACGAAGAGCATCAGGGGCTCGCGCCAGCCGAACTGTTCGCCAGGCTCAAGG
CGAGCATGCCCGACGGCGAGGATCTCGTCGTGACCCATGGCGATGCCTGCTTGCCGAATATCATGGTGGA
AAATGGCCGCTTTTCTGGATTCATCGACTGTGGCCGGCTGGGTGTGGCGGACCGCTATCAGGACATAGCG
TTGGCTACCCGTGATATTGCTGAAGAGCTTGGCGGCGAATGGGCTGACCGCTTCCTCGTGCTTTACGGTA
TCGCCGCTCCCGATTCGCAGCGCATCGCCTTCTATCGCCTTCTTGACGAGTTCTTCTGAGCGGGACTCTG
GGGTTCGAAATGACCGACCAAGCGACGCCCAACCTGCCATCACGAGATTTCGATTCCACCGCCGCCTTCT
ATGAAAGGTTGGGCTTCGGAATCGTTTTCCGGGACGCCGGCTGGATGATCCTCCAGCGCGGGGATCTCAT
GCTGGAGTTCTTCGCCCACCCTAGGGGGAGGCTAACTGAAACACGGAAGGAGACAATACCGGAAGGAACC
CGCGCTATGACGGCAATAAAAAGACAGAATAAAACGCACGGTGTTGGGTCGTTTGTTCATAAACGCGGGG
TTCGGTCCCAGGGCTGGCACTCTGTCGATACCCCACCGAGACCCCATTGGGGCCAATACGCCCGCGTTTC
TTCCTTTTCCCCACCCCACCCCCCAAGTTCGGGTGAAGGCCCAGGGCTCGCAGCCAACGTCGGGGCGGCA
GGCCCTGCCATAGCCTCAGGTTACTCATATATACTTTAGATTGATTTAAAACTTCATTTTTAATTTAAAA
GGATCTAGGTGAAGATCCTTTTTGATAATCTCATGACCAAAATCCCTTAACGTGAGTTTTCGTTCCACTG
AGCGTCAGACCCCGTAGAAAAGATCAAAGGATCTTCTTGAGATCCTTTTTTTCTGCGCGTAATCTGCTGC
TTGCAAACAAAAAAACCACCGCTACCAGCGGTGGTTTGTTTGCCGGATCAAGAGCTACCAACTCTTTTTC
CGAAGGTAACTGGCTTCAGCAGAGCGCAGATACCAAATACTGTTCTTCTAGTGTAGCCGTAGTTAGGCCA
CCACTTCAAGAACTCTGTAGCACCGCCTACATACCTCGCTCTGCTAATCCTGTTACCAGTGGCTGCTGCC
AGTGGCGATAAGTCGTGTCTTACCGGGTTGGACTCAAGACGATAGTTACCGGATAAGGCGCAGCGGTCGG
GCTGAACGGGGGGTTCGTGCACACAGCCCAGCTTGGAGCGAACGACCTACACCGAACTGAGATACCTACA
GCGTGAGCTATGAGAAAGCGCCACGCTTCCCGAAGGGAGAAAGGCGGACAGGTATCCGGTAAGCGGCAGG
GTCGGAACAGGAGAGCGCACGAGGGAGCTTCCAGGGGGAAACGCCTGGTATCTTTATAGTCCTGTCGGGT
TTCGCCACCTCTGACTTGAGCGTCGATTTTTGTGATGCTCGTCAGGGGGGCGGAGCCTATGGAAAAACGC
CAGCAACGCGGCCTTTTTACGGTTCCTGGCCTTTTGCTGGCCTTTTGCTCACATGTTCTTTCCTGCGTTA
TCCCCTGATTCTGTGGATAACCGTATTACCGCCATGCATTAGTTA
Features (pLannotate 1.2.2; 16 found; start..end, strand, type, name):
     55..358     +  enhancer       CMV enhancer: human cytomegalovirus immediate early enhancer
    359..562     +  promoter       CMV promoter: human cytomegalovirus (CMV) immediate early promoter
    585..612     +  misc_feature   MCS (fragment): multiple cloning site
    619..2112    +  CDS            CRY2PHR: N-terminal photolyase homology region of Arabidopsis thaliana cryptochrome 2 binds to CIB1 upon exposure to blue light (Kennedy et al., 2010)
   2122..2838    +  CDS            EYFP: EYFP is a basic (constitutively fluorescent) green/yellow fluorescent protein published in 1996, derived from Aequorea victoria. It is reported to be a very rapidly-maturing weak dimer with high acid sensitivity.
   2845..3399    +  CDS            CBX1: CBX1_HUMAN - Also known as CBX. Experimental evidence at protein level: Swiss-Prot protein existence level 1. Component of heterochromatin. Recognizes and binds histone H3 tails methylated at 'Lys-9', leading to epigenetic repression. Interaction with lamin B receptor (LBR) can contribute to the association of the heterochromatin with the inner nuclear membrane. From Homo sapiens (Human).
   3419..3502    +  CDS            large T antigen (fragment): large T antigen from SV40 (simian virus 40)
   3525..3646    +  polyA_signal   SV40 poly(A) signal: SV40 polyadenylation signal
   3680..4108    -  rep_origin     f1 ori (sequence partly withheld): f1 bacteriophage origin of replication; arrow indicates direction of (+) strand synthesis
   4135..4239    +  promoter       AmpR promoter: bla
   4241..4598    +  promoter       SV40 promoter: SV40 enhancer and early promoter
   4633..5427    +  CDS            NeoR/KanR: aminoglycoside phosphotransferase from Tn5; aph(3')-II (or nptII); confers resistance to neomycin, kanamycin, and G418 (Geneticin®)
   5448..5600    +  CDS            ble (fragment): BLE_KLEPN - Experimental evidence at protein level: Swiss-Prot protein existence level 1. Binding protein with a strong affinity to the bleomycin family of antibiotics. Binds to CL990; an antimitotic-antibiotic compound. From Klebsiella pneumoniae.
   5659..5706    +  polyA_signal   HSV TK poly(A) signal: herpes simplex virus thymidine kinase polyadenylation signal (Cole and Stacy, 1985)
   5797..5813    -  polyA_signal   bGH poly(A) signal (fragment): bovine growth hormone polyadenylation signal
   6035..6623    +  rep_origin     ori: high-copy-number ColE1/pMB1/pBR322/pUC origin of replication
