[The description below was written by a language model from this plasmid's Addgene catalogue record and pLannotate feature annotations shown in this document.]
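Description:
pPHR-EYFP-hHP1β is a mammalian expression plasmid built on the Clontech pmCherry-N1 backbone, from which the mCherry coding sequence was removed by XhoI/XbaI digestion and replaced with a tripartite fusion gene. It replicates at high copy in E. coli from a ColE1/pUC-type origin and also carries an f1 phage origin. A single NeoR/KanR (Tn5 aminoglycoside phosphotransferase) gene is placed behind tandem bacterial (bla-type) and SV40 early promoters and followed by the HSV TK polyadenylation signal. This arrangement gives kanamycin resistance in bacteria and G418 selection in mammalian cells. The two annotated sequence records (depositor and sequencing-derived, both 6,743 nt) show the same features in the same order, offset by only a few bases. The short hits to ble, bGH poly(A) and SV40 large T antigen are small fragments, probably residual backbone sequence rather than functional elements.

The payload is driven by the CMV immediate-early enhancer/promoter and terminated by the SV40 poly(A) signal. It encodes, from N- to C-terminus, the photolyase homology region (PHR) of Arabidopsis thaliana cryptochrome 2, EYFP, and human HP1β (CBX1). CBX1 is a heterochromatin protein that binds H3 tails methylated at lysine 9 and is associated with epigenetic repression. CRY2PHR binds CIB1 upon blue light exposure, so the fusion serves as a soluble "effector" in the BLInCR system. On illumination it is recruited to nuclear sites marked by a separate "localizer" construct, while EYFP allows the relocation to be followed by live-cell fluorescence microscopy. The associated work concerns real-time observation of light-controlled transcription in living cells.
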