Addgene plasmid #103829: pPHR-EYFP-hHP1β
Purpose: Soluble BLInCR effector that is recruited to 'localizer' sites upon blue light illumination
Depositing lab: Karsten Rippe. Depositing organization: Deutsches Krebsforschungszentrum (DKFZ). Publication: Real-time observation of light-controlled transcription in living cells. Rademacher A, Erdel F, Trojanowski J, Schumacher S, Rippe K. J Cell Sci. 2017 Dec 15;130(24):4213-4224. doi: 10.1242/jcs.205534. Epub 2017 Nov 9. PubMed 29122982.
Backbone
  Vector backbone: pmCherry-N1
  Backbone manufacturer: Clontech
  Backbone size w/o insert (bp): 3935
  Vector type: Mammalian Expression
  Selectable markers: Neomycin (select with G418)
Growth in bacteria
  Bacterial resistance: Kanamycin, 50 μg/mL
  Growth temperature: 37°C
  Growth strain: DH5alpha
  Copy number: High Copy
Gene/Insert
  Gene/Insert name: PHR-EYFP-hHP1β (alt name: PHR domain of CRY2 and CBX1)
  Species: H. sapiens (human), A. thaliana (mustard weed)
  Insert size (bp): 2808
  Entrez Gene: CRY2 (a.k.a. AT1G04400, AT-PHH1, ATCRY2, CRYPTOCHROME 2 APOPROTEIN, F19P19.14, F19P19_14, FHA, PHH1, cryptochrome 2); CBX1 (a.k.a. CBX, HP1-BETA, HP1Hs-beta, HP1Hsbeta, Hp1beta, M31, MOD1, p25beta)
  Promoter: CMV
  Cloning method: Restriction Enzyme; 5′ cloning site XhoI (not destroyed); 3′ cloning site XbaI (not destroyed)
  Sequencing primers: 5′ CMV-F
Terms and licenses: Academic/Nonprofit Terms; Industry Terms: Not Available to Industry
Depositor comments: mCherry was cut out from the backbone (XhoI/XbaI cuts)
How to cite: pPHR-EYFP-hHP1β was a gift from Karsten Rippe (Addgene plasmid # 103829 ; http://n2t.net/addgene:103829 ; RRID:Addgene_103829)
