>Addgene plasmid #103829 | pPHR-EYFP-hHP1β | depositor partial sequence | sequence record 196747 | PHR
ATGAAGATGGACAAAAAGACTATAGTTTGGTTTAGAAGAGACCTAAGGATTGAGGATAATCCTGCATTAG
CAGCAGCTGCTCACGAAGGATCTGTTTTTCCTGTCTTCATTTGGTGTCCTGAAGAAGAAGGACAGTTTTA
TCCTGGAAGAGCTTCAAGATGGTGGATGAAACAATCACTTGCTCACTTATCTCAATCCTTGAAGGCTCTT
GGATCTGACCTCACTTTAATCAAAACCCACAACACGATTTCAGCGATCTTGGATTGTATCCGCGTTACCG
GTGCTACAAAAGTCGTCTTTAACCACCTCTATGATCCTGTTTCGTTAGTTCGGGACCATACCGTAAAGGA
GAAGCTGGTGGAACGTGGGATCTCTGTGCAAAGCTACAATGGAGATCTATTGTATGAACCGTGGGAGATA
TACTGCGAAAAGGGCAAACCTTTTACGAGTTTCAATTCTTACTGGAAGAAATGCTTAGATATGTCGATTG
AATCCGTTATGCTTCCTCCTCCTTGGCGGTTGATGCCAATAACTGCAGCGGCTGAAGCGATTTGGGCGTG
TTCGATTGAAGAACTAGGGCTGGAGAATGAGGCCGAGAAACCGAGCAATGCGTTGTTAACTAGAGCTTGG
TCTCCAGGATGGAGCAATGCTGATAAGTTACTAAATGAGTTCATCGAGAAGCAGTTGATAGATTATGCAA
AGAACAGCAAGAAAGTTGTTGGGAATTCTACTTCACTACTTTCTCCGTATCTCCATTTCGGGGAAATAAG
CGTCAGACACGTTTTCCAGTGTGCCCGGATGAAACAAATTATATGGGCAAGAGATAAGAACAGTGAAGGA
GAAGAAAGTGCAGATCTTTTTCTTAGGGGAATCGGTTTAAGAGAGTATTCTCGGTATATATGTTTCAACT
TCCCGTTTACTCACGAGCAATCGTTGTTGAGTCATCTTCGGTTTTTCCCTTGGGATGCTGATGTTGATAA
GTTCAAGGCCTGGAGACAAGGCAGGACCGGTTATCCGTTGGTGGATGCCGGAATGAGAGAGCTTTGGGCT
ACCGGATGGATGCATAACAGAATAAGAGTGATTGTTTCAAGCTTTGCTGTGAAGTTTCTTCTCCTTCCAT
GGAAATGGGGAATGAAGTATTTCTGGGATACACTTTTGGATGCTGATTTGGAATGTGACATCCTTGGCTG
GCAGTATATCTCTGGGAGTATCCCCGATGGCCACGAGCTTGATCGCTTGGACAATCCCGCGTTACAAGGC
GCCAAATATGACCCAGAAGGTGAGTACATAAGGCAATGGCTTCCCGAGCTTGCGAGATTGCCAACTGAAT
GGATCCATCATCCATGGGACGCTCCTTTAACCGTACTCAAAGCTTCTGGTGTGGAACTCGGAACAAACTA
TGCGAAACCCATTGTAGACATCGACACAGCTCGTGAGCTACTAGCTAAAGCTATTTCAAGAACCCGTGAA
GCACAGATCATGATCGGAGCAGCA
