>Addgene plasmid #103829 | pPHR-EYFP-hHP1β | depositor partial sequence | sequence record 196748 | EYFP
ATGGTGAGCAAGGGCGAGGAGCTGTTCACCGGGGTGGTGCCCATCCTGGTCGAGCTGGACGGCGACGTAA
ACGGCCACAAGTTCAGCGTGTCCGGCGAGGGCGAGGGCGATGCCACCTACGGCAAGCTGACCCTGAAGTT
CATCTGCACCACCGGCAAGCTGCCCGTGCCCTGGCCCACCCTCGTGACCACCTTCGGCTACGGCCTGCAG
TGCTTCGCCCGCTACCCCGACCACATGAAGCAGCACGACTTCTTCAAGTCCGCCATGCCCGAAGGCTACG
TCCAGGAGCGCACCATCTTCTTCAAGGACGACGGCAACTACAAGACCCGCGCCGAGGTGAAGTTCGAGGG
CGACACCCTGGTGAACCGCATCGAGCTGAAGGGCATCGACTTCAAGGAGGACGGCAACATCCTGGGGCAC
AAGCTGGAGTACAACTACAACAGCCACAACGTCTATATCATGGCCGACAAGCAGAAGAACGGCATCAAGG
TGAACTTCAAGATCCGCCACAACATCGAGGACGGCAGCGTGCAGCTCGCCGACCACTACCAGCAGAACAC
CCCCATCGGCGACGGCCCCGTGCTGCTGCCCGACAACCACTACCTGAGCTACCAGTCCGCCCTGAGCAAA
GACCCCAACGAGAAGCGCGATCACATGGTCCTGCTGGAGTTCGTGACCGCCGCCGGGATCACTCTCGGCA
TGGACGAGCTGTACAAG
